Addgene plasmid #116738: pHAGE-EZH2
Purpose: Lentiviral expression of EZH2
Depositing lab: Gordon Mills & Kenneth Scott. Depositing organization: Baylor College of Medicine. Publication: Systematic Functional Annotation of Somatic Mutations in Cancer. Ng PK, Li J, Jeong KJ, Shao S, Chen H, Tsang YH, Sengupta S, Wang Z, Bhavana VH, Tran R, Soewito S, Minussi DC, Moreno D, Kong K, Dogruluk T, Lu H, Gao J, Tokheim C, Zhou DC, Johnson AM, Zeng J, Ip CKM, Ju Z, Wester M, Yu S, Li Y, Vellano CP, Schultz N, Karchin R, Ding L, Lu Y, Cheung LWT, Chen K, Shaw KR, Meric-Bernstam F, Scott KL, Yi S, Sahni N, Liang H, Mills GB. Cancer Cell. 2018 Mar 12;33(3):450-462.e10. doi: 10.1016/j.ccell.2018.01.021. PubMed 29533785.
Backbone
  Vector backbone: pHAGE
  Vector type: Lentiviral
Growth in bacteria
  Bacterial resistance: Ampicillin, 100 μg/mL
  Growth temperature: 37°C
  Growth strain: Stbl3
  Copy number: High Copy
Gene/Insert
  Gene/Insert name: EZH2
  Species: H. sapiens (human)
  Mutation: WT
  Entrez Gene: EZH2 (a.k.a. ENX-1, ENX1, EZH2b, KMT6, KMT6A, WVS, WVS2)
  Cloning method: Gateway Cloning
Terms and licenses: Academic/Nonprofit Terms; Industry Terms: Not Available to Industry
How to cite: pHAGE-EZH2 was a gift from Gordon Mills & Kenneth Scott (Addgene plasmid # 116738 ; http://n2t.net/addgene:116738 ; RRID:Addgene_116738)
