[The description below was written by a language model from this plasmid's Addgene catalogue record and pLannotate feature annotations shown in this document.]
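Description:
pHAGE-EZH2 is a 10,745-nt HIV-1-derived lentiviral expression plasmid built on the pHAGE backbone and carrying the wild-type human EZH2 open reading frame, introduced by Gateway cloning. In bacteria it is maintained through a high-copy ColE1/pUC-type origin and selected with ampicillin via the β-lactamase gene. The annotated backbone also contains residual lac regulatory elements and fragments of the SV40 origin and poly(A) signal.

The transfer cassette is framed by a truncated 5' LTR and a self-inactivating ΔU3 3' LTR. It includes the Ψ packaging signal with a partial gag sequence, the Rev response element for Rev-dependent nuclear export of the genomic RNA, and the cPPT/CTS element, which aids nuclear import and transduction. Small nef and Rev fragments are viral remnants. Within this frame, the constitutive human EF-1α promoter drives the EZH2 coding sequence, which is flanked by attB1 and attB2 sites left by the Gateway reaction. Downstream lie short T3 and T7 promoter sequences, a partial attB4 site and a V5 epitope sequence. The record does not say whether the V5 tag is fused in frame to EZH2, and it sits well beyond the annotated end of the coding sequence. An EMCV IRES then allows translation of a puromycin N-acetyltransferase gene from the same transcript, so transduced cells can be selected with puromycin, and a WPRE enhances transcript expression.

EZH2 is the catalytic histone H3 lysine 27 methyltransferase subunit of the Polycomb PRC2 complex. The construct's stated purpose is lentiviral expression of EZH2. It was deposited in connection with a systematic functional study of somatic cancer mutations, and its insert is recorded as the wild-type form.
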