Features (pLannotate 1.2.2; 30 found; start..end, strand, type, name):
    377..634     +  LTR            5' LTR (truncated): truncated 5' long terminal repeat (LTR) from HIV-1
    681..806     +  misc_feature   HIV-1 Ψ: packaging signal of human immunodeficiency virus type 1
    790..1128    +  CDS            HIV-1 gag (fragment): gag protein from human immunodeficiency virus 1; gag
   1303..1536    +  misc_feature   RRE: The Rev response element (RRE) of HIV-1 allows for Rev-dependent mRNA export from the nucleus to the cytoplasm.
   1913..2013    +  CDS            Rev (fragment): human immunodeficiency virus 1 (HIV-1) Rev protein; rev; enhances nuclear export of unspliced and incompletely spliced viral mRNAs
   2058..2175    +  misc_feature   cPPT/CTS: central polypurine tract and central termination sequence of HIV-1
   2223..3401    +  promoter       EF-1α promoter: strong constitutive promoter for human elongation factor EF-1α
   3422..3442    +  protein_bind   attB1: mutant version of attB; core recombination site for the Gateway® BP reaction BP Clonase™
   3448..5700    +  CDS            EZH2: EZH2_HUMAN - Also known as KMT6. Experimental evidence at protein level: Swiss-Prot protein existence level 1. Polycomb group (PcG) protein. Catalytic subunit of the PRC2/EED-EZH2 complex, which methylates 'Lys-9' (H3K9me) and 'Lys-27' (H3K27me) of histone H3, leading to transcriptional repression of the affected target gene. Able to mono-, di- and trimethylate 'Lys-27' of histone H3 to form H3K27me1, H3K27me2 and H3K27me3, respectively. Displays a preference for substrates with less methylation, loses activity when progressively more methyl groups are incorporated into H3K27, H3K27me0 > H3K27
   5705..5729    -  protein_bind   attB2: mutant version of attB; recombination site for the Gateway® BP reaction BP Clonase™
   5737..5755    +  promoter       T3 promoter: promoter for bacteriophage T3 RNA polymerase
   5781..5799    -  promoter       T7 promoter: promoter for bacteriophage T7 RNA polymerase
   5805..5823    -  protein_bind   attB4 (fragment): mutant version of attB; core recombination site for the Gateway® BP reaction BP Clonase™
   5879..5920    +  CDS            V5 tag: epitope tag from simian virus 5
   6046..6508    +  misc_feature   IRES: internal ribosome entry site (IRES) of the encephalomyocarditis virus (EMCV)
   6522..7119    +  CDS            PuroR (fragment): puromycin N-acetyltransferase; pac from Streptomyces; confers resistance to puromycin
   7135..7723    +  misc_feature   WPRE: woodchuck hepatitis virus posttranscriptional regulatory element
   7731..7796    +  CDS            nef (fragment): NEF_HV1Z2 - Experimental evidence at protein level: Swiss-Prot protein existence level 1. Extracellular Nef protein targets CD4(+) T-lymphocytes for apoptosis by interacting with CXCR4 surface receptors. From Human immunodeficiency virus type 1 group M subtype D (isolate Z2/CDC-Z34) (HIV-1).
   7798..8031    +  LTR            3' LTR (ΔU3): self-inactivating 3' long terminal repeat (LTR) from HIV-1
   8236..8340    +  promoter       AmpR promoter: bla
   8341..9201    +  CDS            AmpR: β-lactamase; bla; confers resistance to ampicillin, carbenicillin, and related antibiotics
   9372..9960    +  rep_origin     ori: high-copy-number ColE1/pMB1/pBR322/pUC origin of replication
  10143..10197   +  CDS            lacI (fragment): lac repressor; lacI; The lac repressor binds to the lac operator to inhibit transcription in E. coli. This inhibition can be relieved by adding lactose or isopropyl-β-D-thiogalactopyranoside (IPTG).
  10203..10296   +  rep_origin     SV40 ori (fragment): SV40 origin of replication
  10321..10358   +  CDS            lacI (fragment): lac repressor; lacI; The lac repressor binds to the lac operator to inhibit transcription in E. coli. This inhibition can be relieved by adding lactose or isopropyl-β-D-thiogalactopyranoside (IPTG).
  10371..10392   +  protein_bind   CAP binding site: CAP binding activates transcription in the presence of cAMP. E. coli catabolite activator protein
  10407..10437   +  promoter       lac promoter: promoter for the E. coli lac operon
  10441..10463   +  protein_bind   lac operator (fragment): The lac repressor binds to the lac operator to inhibit transcription in E. coli. This inhibition can be relieved by adding lactose or isopropyl-β-D-thiogalactopyranoside (IPTG). lac repressor encoded by lacI
  10495..10578   +  polyA_signal   SV40 poly(A) signal (fragment): SV40 polyadenylation signal
  10745..329     +  CDS            nef (fragment) (across the origin): NEF_HV1BR - Experimental evidence at protein level: Swiss-Prot protein existence level 1. Extracellular Nef protein targets CD4(+) T-lymphocytes for apoptosis by interacting with CXCR4 surface receptors (PubMed:14990729). From Human immunodeficiency virus type 1 group M subtype B (isolate BRU/LAI) (HIV-1).
>Addgene plasmid #116738 | pHAGE-EZH2 | addgene full sequence | sequence record 240317 | Addgene NGS Result
TGGAAGGGCTAATTCACTCCCAAAGAAGACAAGATATCCTTGATCTGTGGATCTACCACACACAAGGCTA
CTTCCCTGATTAGCAGAACTACACACCAGGGCCAGGGGTCAGATATCCACTGACCTTTGGATGGTGCTAC
AAGCTAGTACCAGTTGAGCCAGATAAGGTAGAAGAGGCCAATAAAGGAGAGAACACCAGCTTGTTACACC
CTGTGAGCCTGCATGGGATGGATGACCCGGAGAGAGAAGTGTTAGAGTGGAGGTTTGACAGCCGCCTAGC
ATTTCATCACGTGGCCCGAGAGCTGCATCCGGAGTACTTCAAGAACTGCTGATATCGAGCTTGCTACAAG
GGACTTTCCGCTGGGGACTTTCCAGGGAGGCGTGGCCTGGGCGGGACTGGGGAGTGGCGAGCCCTCAGAT
CCTGCATATAAGCAGCTGCTTTTTGCCTGTACTGGGTCTCTCTGGTTAGACCAGATCTGAGCCTGGGAGC
TCTCTGGCTAACTAGGGAACCCACTGCTTAAGCCTCAATAAAGCTTGCCTTGAGTGCTTCAAGTAGTGTG
TGCCCGTCTGTTGTGTGACTCTGGTAACTAGAGATCCCTCAGACCCTTTTAGTCAGTGTGGAAAATCTCT
AGCAGTGGCGCCCGAACAGGGACTTGAAAGCGAAAGGGAAACCAGAGGAGCTCTCTCGACGCAGGACTCG
GCTTGCTGAAGCGCGCACGGCAAGAGGCGAGGGGCGGCGACTGGTGAGTACGCCAAAAATTTTGACTAGC
GGAGGCTAGAAGGAGAGAGATGGGTGCGAGAGCGTCAGTATTAAGCGGGGGAGAATTAGATCGCGATGGG
AAAAAATTCGGTTAAGGCCAGGGGGAAAGAAAAAATATAAATTAAAACATATAGTATGGGCAAGCAGGGA
GCTAGAACGATTCGCAGTTAATCCTGGCCTGTTAGAAACATCAGAAGGCTGTAGACAAATACTGGGACAG
CTACAACCATCCCTTCAGACAGGATCAGAAGAACTTAGATCATTATATAATACAGTAGCAACCCTCTATT
GTGTGCATCAAAGGATAGAGATAAAAGACACCAAGGAAGCTTTAGACAAGATAGAGGAAGAGCAAAACAA
AAGTAAGACCACCGCACAGCAAGCGGCCGGCCGCTGATCTTCAGACCTGGAGGAGGAGATATGAGGGACA
ATTGGAGAAGTGAATTATATAAATATAAAGTAGTAAAAATTGAACCATTAGGAGTAGCACCCACCAAGGC
AAAGAGAAGAGTGGTGCAGAGAGAAAAAAGAGCAGTGGGAATAGGAGCTTTGTTCCTTGGGTTCTTGGGA
GCAGCAGGAAGCACTATGGGCGCAGCGTCAATGACGCTGACGGTACAGGCCAGACAATTATTGTCTGGTA
TAGTGCAGCAGCAGAACAATTTGCTGAGGGCTATTGAGGCGCAACAGCATCTGTTGCAACTCACAGTCTG
GGGCATCAAGCAGCTCCAGGCAAGAATCCTGGCTGTGGAAAGATACCTAAAGGATCAACAGCTCCTGGGG
ATTTGGGGTTGCTCTGGAAAACTCATTTGCACCACTGCTGTGCCTTGGAATGCTAGTTGGAGTAATAAAT
CTCTGGAACAGATTTGGAATCACACGACCTGGATGGAGTGGGACAGAGAAATTAACAATTACACAAGCTT
AATACACTCCTTAATTGAAGAATCGCAAAACCAGCAAGAAAAGAATGAACAAGAATTATTGGAATTAGAT
AAATGGGCAAGTTTGTGGAATTGGTTTAACATAACAAATTGGCTGTGGTATATAAAATTATTCATAATGA
TAGTAGGAGGCTTGGTAGGTTTAAGAATAGTTTTTGCTGTACTTTCTATAGTGAATAGAGTTAGGCAGGG
ATATTCACCATTATCGTTTCAGACCCACCTCCCAACCCCGAGGGGACCCGACAGGCCCGAAGGAATAGAA
GAAGAAGGTGGAGAGAGAGACAGAGACAGATCCATTCGATTAGTGAACGGATCTCGACGGTATCGCCGAA
TTCACAAATGGCAGTATTCATCCACAATTTTAAAAGAAAAGGGGGGATTGGGGGGTACAGTGCAGGGGAA
AGAATAGTAGACATAATAGCAACAGACATACAAACTAAAGAATTACAAAAACAAATTACAAAAATTCAAA
ATTTTCGGGTTTATTACAGGGACAGCAGAGATCCAGTTTGGACTAGTCGTGAGGCTCCGGTGCCCGTCAG
TGGGCAGAGCGCACATCGCCCACAGTCCCCGAGAAGTTGGGGGGAGGGGTCGGCAATTGAACCGGTGCCT
AGAGAAGGTGGCGCGGGGTAAACTGGGAAAGTGATGTCGTGTACTGGCTCCGCCTTTTTCCCGAGGGTGG
GGGAGAACCGTATATAAGTGCAGTAGTCGCCGTGAACGTTCTTTTTCGCAACGGGTTTGCCGCCAGAACA
CAGGTAAGTGCCGTGTGTGGTTCCCGCGGGCCTGGCCTCTTTACGGGTTATGGCCCTTGCGTGCCTTGAA
TTACTTCCACCTGGCTGCAGTACGTGATTCTTGATCCCGAGCTTCGGGTTGGAAGTGGGTGGGAGAGTTC
GAGGCCTTGCGCTTAAGGAGCCCCTTCGCCTCGTGCTTGAGTTGAGGCCTGGCCTGGGCGCTGGGGCCGC
CGCGTGCGAATCTGGTGGCACCTTCGCGCCTGTCTCGCTGCTTTCGATAAGTCTCTAGCCATTTAAAATT
TTTGATGACCTGCTGCGACGCTTTTTTTCTGGCAAGATAGTCTTGTAAATGCGGGCCAAGATCTGCACAC
TGGTATTTCGGTTTTTGGGGCCGCGGGCGGCGACGGGGCCCGTGCGTCCCAGCGCACATGTTCGGCGAGG
CGGGGCCTGCGAGCGCGGCCACCGAGAATCGGACGGGGGTAGTCTCAAGCTGGCCGGCCTGCTCTGGTGC
CTGGCCTCGCGCCGCCGTGTATCGCCCCGCCCTGGGCGGCAAGGCTGGCCCGGTCGGCACCAGTTGCGTG
AGCGGAAAGATGGCCGCTTCCCGGCCCTGCTGCAGGGAGCTCAAAATGGAGGACGCGGCGCTCGGGAGAG
CGGGCGGGTGAGTCACCCACACAAAGGAAAAGGGCCTTTCCGTCCTCAGCCGTCGCTTCATGTGACTCCA
CGGAGTACCGGGCGCCGTCCAGGCACCTCGATTAGTTCTCGAGCTTTTGGAGTACGTCGTCTTTAGGTTG
GGGGGAGGGGTTTTATGCGATGGAGTTTCCCCACACTGAGTGGGTGGAGACTGAAGTTAGGCCAGCTTGG
CACTTGATGTAATTCTCCTTGGAATTTGCCCTTTTTGAGTTTGGATCTTGGTTCATTCTCAAGCCTCAGA
CAGTGGTTCAAAGTTTTTTTCTTCCATTTCAGGTGTCGTGAAGCGGCCCTGCAGATATCAACAAGTTTGT
ACAAAAAAGCAGGCACCATGGGCCAGACTGGGAAGAAATCTGAGAAGGGACCAGTTTGTTGGCGGAAGCG
TGTAAAATCAGAGTACATGCGACTGAGACAGCTCAAGAGGTTCAGACGAGCTGATGAAGTAAAGAGTATG
TTTAGTTCCAATCGTCAGAAAATTTTGGAAAGAACGGAAATCTTAAACCAAGAATGGAAACAGCGAAGGA
TACAGCCTGTGCACATCCTGACTTCTGTGAGCTCATTGCGCGGGACTAGGGAGTGTTCGGTGACCAGTGA
CTTGGATTTTCCAACACAAGTCATCCCATTAAAGACTCTGAATGCAGTTGCTTCAGTACCCATAATGTAT
TCTTGGTCTCCCCTACAGCAGAATTTTATGGTGGAAGATGAAACTGTTTTACATAACATTCCTTATATGG
GAGATGAAGTTTTAGATCAGGATGGTACTTTCATTGAAGAACTAATAAAAAATTATGATGGGAAAGTACA
CGGGGATAGAGAATGTGGGTTTATAAATGATGAAATTTTTGTGGAGTTGGTGAATGCCCTTGGTCAATAT
AATGATGATGACGATGATGATGATGGAGACGATCCTGAAGAAAGAGAAGAAAAGCAGAAAGATCTGGAGG
ATCACCGAGATGATAAAGAAAGCCGCCCACCTCGGAAATTTCCTTCTGATAAAATTTTTGAAGCCATTTC
CTCAATGTTTCCAGATAAGGGCACAGCAGAAGAACTAAAGGAAAAATATAAAGAACTCACCGAACAGCAG
CTCCCAGGCGCACTTCCTCCTGAATGTACCCCCAACATAGATGGACCAAATGCTAAATCTGTTCAGAGAG
AGCAAAGCTTACACTCCTTTCATACGCTTTTCTGTAGGCGATGTTTTAAATATGACTGCTTCCTACATCG
TAAGTGCAATTATTCTTTTCATGCAACACCCAACACTTATAAGCGGAAGAACACAGAAACAGCTCTAGAC
AACAAACCTTGTGGACCACAGTGTTACCAGCATTTGGAGGGAGCAAAGGAGTTTGCTGCTGCTCTCACCG
CTGAGCGGATAAAGACCCCACCAAAACGTCCAGGAGGCCGCAGAAGAGGACGGCTTCCCAATAACAGTAG
CAGGCCCAGCACCCCCACCATTAATGTGCTGGAATCAAAGGATACAGACAGTGATAGGGAAGCAGGGACT
GAAACGGGGGGAGAGAACAATGATAAAGAAGAAGAAGAGAAGAAAGATGAAACTTCGAGCTCCTCTGAAG
CAAATTCTCGGTGTCAAACACCAATAAAGATGAAGCCAAATATTGAACCTCCTGAGAATGTGGAGTGGAG
TGGTGCGGAAGCCTCAATGTTTAGAGTCCTCATTGGCACTTACTATGACAATTTCTGTGCCATTGCTAGG
TTAATTGGGACCAAAACATGTAGACAGGTGTATGAGTTTAGAGTCAAAGAATCTAGCATCATAGCTCCAG
CTCCCGCTGAGGATGTGGATACTCCTCCAAGGAAAAAGAAGAGGAAACACCGGTTGTGGGCTGCACACTG
CAGAAAGATACAGCTGAAAAAGGACGGCTCCTCTAACCATGTTTACAACTATCAACCCTGTGATCATCCA
CGGCAGCCTTGTGACAGTTCGTGCCCTTGTGTGATAGCACAAAATTTTTGTGAAAAGTTTTGTCAATGTA
GTTCAGAGTGTCAAAACCGCTTTCCGGGATGCCGCTGCAAAGCACAGTGCAACACCAAGCAGTGCCCGTG
CTACCTGGCTGTCCGAGAGTGTGACCCTGACCTCTGTCTTACTTGTGGAGCCGCTGACCATTGGGACAGT
AAAAATGTGTCCTGCAAGAACTGCAGTATTCAGCGGGGCTCCAAAAAGCATCTATTGCTGGCACCATCTG
ACGTGGCAGGCTGGGGGATTTTTATCAAAGATCCTGTGCAGAAAAATGAATTCATCTCAGAATACTGTGG
AGAGATTATTTCTCAAGATGAAGCTGACAGAAGAGGGAAAGTGTATGATAAATACATGTGCAGCTTTCTG
TTCAACTTGAACAATGATTTTGTGGTGGATGCAACCCGCAAGGGTAACAAAATTCGTTTTGCAAATCATT
CGGTAAATCCAAACTGCTATGCAAAAGTTATGATGGTTAACGGTGATCACAGGATAGGTATTTTTGCCAA
GAGAGCCATCCAGACTGGCGAAGAGCTGTTTTTTGATTACAGATACAGCCAGGCTGATGCCCTGAAGTAT
GTCGGCATCGAAAGAGAAATGGAAATCCCTTAGAACCCAGCTTTCTTGTACAAAGTGGTGATATCCAATT
AACCCTCACTAAAGGTGAGTAAGTTTGTATGTTTAAGTACCCTATAGTGAGTCGTATTACCACCCAACTT
TTCTATACAAAGTGGTTGATATCCAGCACAGTGGCGGCCGCTCGAGTCTAGAGGGCCCGCGGTTCGAAGG
TAAGCCTATCCCTAACCCTCTCCTCGGTCTCGATTCTACGCGTACCGGTTAGTAATGAGATCCCTCCCCC
CCCCCTAACGTTACTGGCCGAAGCCGCTTGGAATAAGGCCGGTGTGCGTTTGTCTATATGTTATTTTCCA
CCATATTGCCGTCTTTTGGCAATGTGAGGGCCCGGAAACCTGGCCCTGTCTTCTTGACGAGCATTCCTAG
GGGTCTTTCCCCTCTCGCCAAAGGAATGCAAGGTCTGTTGAATGTCGTGAAGGAAGCAGTTCCTCTGGAA
GCTTCTTGAAGACAAACAACGTCTGTAGCGACCCTTTGCAGGCAGCGGAACCCCCCACCTGGCGACAGGT
GCCTCTGCGGCCAAAAGCCACGTGTATAAGATACACCTGCAAAGGCGGCACAACCCCAGTGCCACGTTGT
GAGTTGGATAGTTGTGGAAAGAGTCAAATGGCTCTCCTCAAGCGTATTCAACAAGGGGCTGAAGGATGCC
CAGAAGGTACCCCATTGTATGGGATCTGATCTGGGGCCTCGGTGCACATGCTTTACATGTGTTTAGTCGA
GGTTAAAAAAACGTCTAGGCCCCCCGAACCACGGGGACGTGGTTTTCCTTTGAAAAACACGATGATAATA
TGGCCACACATATGACCGAGTACAAGCCCACGGTGCGCCTCGCCACCCGCGACGACGTCCCCAGGGCCGT
ACGCACCCTCGCCGCCGCGTTCGCCGACTACCCCGCCACGCGCCACACCGTCGATCCGGACCGCCACATC
GAGCGGGTCACCGAGCTGCAAGAACTCTTCCTCACGCGCGTCGGGCTCGACATCGGCAAGGTGTGGGTCG
CGGACGACGGCGCCGCGGTGGCGGTCTGGACCACGCCGGAGAGCGTCGAAGCGGGGGCGGTGTTCGCCGA
GATCGGCCCGCGCATGGCCGAGTTGAGCGGTTCCCGGCTGGCCGCGCAGCAACAGATGGAAGGCCTCCTG
GCGCCGCACCGGCCCAAGGAGCCCGCGTGGTTCCTGGCCACCGTCGGCGTCTCGCCCGACCACCAGGGCA
AGGGTCTGGGCAGCGCCGTCGTGCTCCCCGGAGTGGAGGCGGCCGAGCGCGCCGGGGTGCCCGCCTTCCT
GGAGACCTCCGCGCCCCGCAACCTCCCCTTCTACGAGCGGCTCGGCTTCACCGTCACCGCCGACGTCGAG
GTGCCCGAAGGACCGCGCACCTGGTGCATGACCCGCAAGCCCGGTGCCTAAATCGATAGATCCTAATCAA
CCTCTGGATTACAAAATTTGTGAAAGATTGACTGGTATTCTTAACTATGTTGCTCCTTTTACGCTATGTG
GATACGCTGCTTTAATGCCTTTGTATCATGCTATTGCTTCCCGTATGGCTTTCATTTTCTCCTCCTTGTA
TAAATCCTGGTTGCTGTCTCTTTATGAGGAGTTGTGGCCCGTTGTCAGGCAACGTGGCGTGGTGTGCACT
GTGTTTGCTGACGCAACCCCCACTGGTTGGGGCATTGCCACCACCTGTCAGCTCCTTTCCGGGACTTTCG
CTTTCCCCCTCCCTATTGCCACGGCGGAACTCATCGCCGCCTGCCTTGCCCGCTGCTGGACAGGGGCTCG
GCTGTTGGGCACTGACAATTCCGTGGTGTTGTCGGGGAAATCATCGTCCTTTCCTTGGCTGCTCGCCTGT
GTTGCCACCTGGATTCTGCGCGGGACGTCCTTCTGCTACGTCCCTTCGGCCCTCAATCCAGCGGACCTTC
CTTCCCGCGGCCTGCTGCCGGCTCTGCGGCCTCTTCCGCGTCTTCGCCTTCGCCCTCAGACGAGTCGGAT
CTCCCTTTGGGCCGCCTCCCCGCCTGAGATCCTTTAAGACCAATGACTTACAAGGCAGCTGTAGATCTTA
GCCACTTTTTAAAAGAAAAGGGGGGACTGGAAGGGCTAATTCACTCCCAACGAAGACAAGATCTGCTTTT
TGCTTGTACTGGGTCTCTCTGGTTAGACCAGATCTGAGCCTGGGAGCTCTCTGGCTAACTAGGGAACCCA
CTGCTTAAGCCTCAATAAAGCTTGCCTTGAGTGCTTCAAGTAGTGTGTGCCCGTCTGTTGTGTGACTCTG
GTAACTAGAGATCCCTCAGACCCTTTTAGTCAGTGTGGAAAATCTCTAGCAGTAGTAGTTCATGTCATCT
TATTATTCAGTATTTATAACTTGCAAAGAAATGAATATCAGAGAGTGAGAGGCCCGGGTTAATTAAGGAA
AGGGCTAGATCATTCTTGAAGACGAAAGGGCCTCGTGATACGCCTATTTTTATAGGTTAATGTCATGATA
ATAATGGTTTCTTAGACGTCAGGTGGCACTTTTCGGGGAAATGTGCGCGGAACCCCTATTTGTTTATTTT
TCTAAATACATTCAAATATGTATCCGCTCATGAGACAATAACCCTGATAAATGCTTCAATAATATTGAAA
AAGGAAGAGTATGAGTATTCAACATTTCCGTGTCGCCCTTATTCCCTTTTTTGCGGCATTTTGCCTTCCT
GTTTTTGCTCACCCAGAAACGCTGGTGAAAGTAAAAGATGCTGAAGATCAGTTGGGTGCACGAGTGGGTT
ACATCGAACTGGATCTCAACAGCGGTAAGATCCTTGAGAGTTTTCGCCCCGAAGAACGTTTTCCAATGAT
GAGCACTTTTAAAGTTCTGCTATGTGGCGCGGTATTATCCCGTGTTGACGCCGGGCAAGAGCAACTCGGT
CGCCGCATACACTATTCTCAGAATGACTTGGTTGAGTACTCACCAGTCACAGAAAAGCATCTTACGGATG
GCATGACAGTAAGAGAATTATGCAGTGCTGCCATAACCATGAGTGATAACACTGCGGCCAACTTACTTCT
GACAACGATCGGAGGACCGAAGGAGCTAACCGCTTTTTTGCACAACATGGGGGATCATGTAACTCGCCTT
GATCGTTGGGAACCGGAGCTGAATGAAGCCATACCAAACGACGAGCGTGACACCACGATGCCTGTAGCAA
TGGCAACAACGTTGCGCAAACTATTAACTGGCGAACTACTTACTCTAGCTTCCCGGCAACAATTAATAGA
CTGGATGGAGGCGGATAAAGTTGCAGGACCACTTCTGCGCTCGGCCCTTCCGGCTGGCTGGTTTATTGCT
GATAAATCTGGAGCCGGTGAGCGTGGGTCTCGCGGTATCATTGCAGCACTGGGGCCAGATGGTAAGCCCT
CCCGTATCGTAGTTATCTACACGACGGGGAGTCAGGCAACTATGGATGAACGAAATAGACAGATCGCTGA
GATAGGTGCCTCACTGATTAAGCATTGGTAACTGTCAGACCAAGTTTACTCATATATACTTTAGATTGAT
TTAAAACTTCATTTTTAATTTAAAAGGATCTAGGTGAAGATCCTTTTTGATAATCTCATGACCAAAATCC
CTTAACGTGAGTTTTCGTTCCACTGAGCGTCAGACCCCGTAGAAAAGATCAAAGGATCTTCTTGAGATCC
TTTTTTTCTGCGCGTAATCTGCTGCTTGCAAACAAAAAAACCACCGCTACCAGCGGTGGTTTGTTTGCCG
GATCAAGAGCTACCAACTCTTTTTCCGAAGGTAACTGGCTTCAGCAGAGCGCAGATACCAAATACTGTTC
TTCTAGTGTAGCCGTAGTTAGGCCACCACTTCAAGAACTCTGTAGCACCGCCTACATACCTCGCTCTGCT
AATCCTGTTACCAGTGGCTGCTGCCAGTGGCGATAAGTCGTGTCTTACCGGGTTGGACTCAAGACGATAG
TTACCGGATAAGGCGCAGCGGTCGGGCTGAACGGGGGGTTCGTGCACACAGCCCAGCTTGGAGCGAACGA
CCTACACCGAACTGAGATACCTACAGCGTGAGCTATGAGAAAGCGCCACGCTTCCCGAAGGGAGAAAGGC
GGACAGGTATCCGGTAAGCGGCAGGGTCGGAACAGGAGAGCGCACGAGGGAGCTTCCAGGGGGAAACGCC
TGGTATCTTTATAGTCCTGTCGGGTTTCGCCACCTCTGACTTGAGCGTCGATTTTTGTGATGCTCGTCAG
GGGGGCGGAGCCTATGGAAAAACGCCAGCAACGCGGCCTTTTTACGGTTCCTGGCCTTTTGCTGGCCTTT
TGCTCACATGTTCTTTCCTGCGTTATCCCCTGATTCTGTGGATAACCGTATTACCGCCTTTGAGTGAGCT
GATACCGCTCGCCGCAGCCGAACGACCGAGCGCAGCGAGTCAGTGAGCGAGGAAGCGGAAGAGCGCCCAA
TACGCAAACCGCCTCTCCCCGCGCGTTGGCCGATTCATTAATGCAGCAAGCTCATGGCTGACTAATTTTT
TTTATTTATGCAGAGGCCGAGGCCGCCTCGGCCTCTGAGCTATTCCAGAAGTAGTGAGGAGGCTTTTTTG
GAGGCCTAGGCTTTTGCAAAAAGCTCCCCGTGGCACGACAGGTTTCCCGACTGGAAAGCGGGCAGTGAGC
GCAACGCAATTAATGTGAGTTAGCTCACTCATTAGGCACCCCAGGCTTTACACTTTATGCTTCCGGCTCG
TATGTTGTGTGGAATTGTGAGCGGATAACAATTTCACACAGGAAACAGCTATGACATGATTACGAATTTC
ACAAATAAAGCATTTTTTTCACTGCATTCTAGTTGTGGTTTGTCCAAACTCATCAATGTATCTTATCATG
TCTGGATCAACTGGATAACTCAAGCTAACCAAAATCATCCCAAACTTCCCACCCCATACCCTATTACCAC
TGCCAATTACCTGTGGTTTCATTTACTCTAAACCTGTGATTCCTCTGAATTATTTTCATTTTAAAGAAAT
TGTATTTGTTAAATATGTACTACAAACTTAGTAGT
