>Addgene plasmid #116738 | pHAGE-EZH2 | depositor partial sequence | sequence record 219613 | insert
ATGGGCCAGACTGGGAAGAAATCTGAGAAGGGACCAGTTTGTTGGCGGAAGCGTGTAAAATCAGAGTACA
TGCGACTGAGACAGCTCAAGAGGTTCAGACGAGCTGATGAAGTAAAGAGTATGTTTAGTTCCAATCGTCA
GAAAATTTTGGAAAGAACGGAAATCTTAAACCAAGAATGGAAACAGCGAAGGATACAGCCTGTGCACATC
CTGACTTCTGTGAGCTCATTGCGCGGGACTAGGGAGTGTTCGGTGACCAGTGACTTGGATTTTCCAACAC
AAGTCATCCCATTAAAGACTCTGAATGCAGTTGCTTCAGTACCCATAATGTATTCTTGGTCTCCCCTACA
GCAGAATTTTATGGTGGAAGATGAAACTGTTTTACATAACATTCCTTATATGGGAGATGAAGTTTTAGAT
CAGGATGGTACTTTCATTGAAGAACTAATAAAAAATTATGATGGGAAAGTACACGGGGATAGAGAATGTG
GGTTTATAAATGATGAAATTTTTGTGGAGTTGGTGAATGCCCTTGGTCAATATAATGATGATGACGATGA
TGATGATGGAGACGATCCTGAAGAAAGAGAAGAAAAGCAGAAAGATCTGGAGGATCACCGAGATGATAAA
GAAAGCCGCCCACCTCGGAAATTTCCTTCTGATAAAATTTTTGAAGCCATTTCCTCAATGTTTCCAGATA
AGGGCACAGCAGAAGAACTAAAGGAAAAATATAAAGAACTCACCGAACAGCAGCTCCCAGGCGCACTTCC
TCCTGAATGTACCCCCAACATAGATGGACCAAATGCTAAATCTGTTCAGAGAGAGCAAAGCTTACACTCC
TTTCATACGCTTTTCTGTAGGCGATGTTTTAAATATGACTGCTTCCTACATCGTAAGTGCAATTATTCTT
TTCATGCAACACCCAACACTTATAAGCGGAAGAACACAGAAACAGCTCTAGACAACAAACCTTGTGGACC
ACAGTGTTACCAGCATTTGGAGGGAGCAAAGGAGTTTGCTGCTGCTCTCACCGCTGAGCGGATAAAGACC
CCACCAAAACGTCCAGGAGGCCGCAGAAGAGGACGGCTTCCCAATAACAGTAGCAGGCCCAGCACCCCCA
CCATTAATGTGCTGGAATCAAAGGATACAGACAGTGATAGGGAAGCAGGGACTGAAACGGGGGGAGAGAA
CAATGATAAAGAAGAAGAAGAGAAGAAAGATGAAACTTCGAGCTCCTCTGAAGCAAATTCTCGGTGTCAA
ACACCAATAAAGATGAAGCCAAATATTGAACCTCCTGAGAATGTGGAGTGGAGTGGTGCTGAAGCCTCAA
TGTTTAGAGTCCTCATTGGCACTTACTATGACAATTTCTGTGCCATTGCTAGGTTAATTGGGACCAAAAC
ATGTAGACAGGTGTATGAGTTTAGAGTCAAAGAATCTAGCATCATAGCTCCAGCTCCCGCTGAGGATGTG
GATACTCCTCCAAGGAAAAAGAAGAGGAAACACCGGTTGTGGGCTGCACACTGCAGAAAGATACAGCTGA
AAAAGGACGGCTCCTCTAACCATGTTTACAACTATCAACCCTGTGATCATCCACGGCAGCCTTGTGACAG
TTCGTGCCCTTGTGTGATAGCACAAAATTTTTGTGAAAAGTTTTGTCAATGTAGTTCAGAGTGTCAAAAC
CGCTTTCCGGGATGCCGCTGCAAAGCACAGTGCAACACCAAGCAGTGCCCGTGCTACCTGGCTGTCCGAG
AGTGTGACCCTGACCTCTGTCTTACTTGTGGAGCCGCTGACCATTGGGACAGTAAAAATGTGTCCTGCAA
GAACTGCAGTATTCAGCGGGGCTCCAAAAAGCATCTATTGCTGGCACCATCTGACGTGGCAGGCTGGGGG
ATTTTTATCAAAGATCCTGTGCAGAAAAATGAATTCATCTCAGAATACTGTGGAGAGATTATTTCTCAAG
ATGAAGCTGACAGAAGAGGGAAAGTGTATGATAAATACATGTGCAGCTTTCTGTTCAACTTGAACAATGA
TTTTGTGGTGGATGCAACCCGCAAGGGTAACAAAATTCGTTTTGCAAATCATTCGGTAAATCCAAACTGC
TATGCAAAAGTTATGATGGTTAACGGTGATCACAGGATAGGTATTTTTGCCAAGAGAGCCATCCAGACTG
GCGAAGAGCTGTTTTTTGATTACAGATACAGCCAGGCTGATGCCCTGAAGTATGTCGGCATCGAAAGAGA
AATGGAAATCCCTTGA
